>Addgene plasmid #76483 | CDK15 gRNA (BRDN0001145059) | addgene full sequence | sequence record 185926 | Addgene Assembled Sequence
CCCGGGTGCAAAGATGGATAAAGTTTTAAACAGAGAGGAATCTTTGCAGCTAATGGACCTTCTAGGTCTT
GAAAGGAGTGGGAATTGGCTCCGGTGCCCGTCAGTGGGCAGAGCGCACATCGCCCACAGTCCCCGAGAAG
TTGGGGGGAGGGGTCGGCAATTGATCCGGTGCCTAGAGAAGGTGGCGCGGGGTAAACTGGGAAAGTGATG
TCGTGTACTGGCTCCGCCTTTTTCCCGAGGGTGGGGGAGAACCGTATATAAGTGCAGTAGTCGCCGTGAA
CGTTCTTTTTCGCAACGGGTTTGCCGCCAGAACACAGGTAAGTGCCGTGTGTGGTTCCCGCGGGCCTGGC
CTCTTTACGGGTTATGGCCCTTGCGTGCCTTGAATTACTTCCACCTGGCTGCAGTACGTGATTCTTGATC
CCGAGCTTCGGGTTGGAAGTGGGTGGGAGAGTTCGAGGCCTTGCGCTTAAGGAGCCCCTTCGCCTCGTGC
TTGAGTTGAGGCCTGGCCTGGGCGCTGGGGCCGCCGCGTGCGAATCTGGTGGCACCTTCGCGCCTGTCTC
GCTGCTTTCGATAAGTCTCTAGCCATTTAAAATTTTTGATGACCTGCTGCGACGCTTTTTTTCTGGCAAG
ATAGTCTTGTAAATGCGGGCCAAGATCTGCACACTGGTATTTCGGTTTTTGGGGCCGCGGGCGGCGACGG
GGCCCGTGCGTCCCAGCGCACATGTTCGGCGAGGCGGGGCCTGCGAGCGCGGCCACCGAGAATCGGACGG
GGGTAGTCTCAAGCTGGCCGGCCTGCTCTGGTGCCTGGCCTCGCGCCGCCGTGTATCGCCCCGCCCTGGG
CGGCAAGGCTGGCCCGGTCGGCACCAGTTGCGTGAGCGGAAAGATGGCCGCTTCCCGGCCCTGCTGCAGG
GAGCTCAAAATGGAGGACGCGGCGCTCGGGAGAGCGGGCGGGTGAGTCACCCACACAAAGGAAAAGGGCC
TTTCCGTCCTCAGCCGTCGCTTCATGTGACTCCACGGAGTACCGGGCGCCGTCCAGGCACCTCGATTAGT
TCTCGAGCTTTTGGAGTACGTCGTCTTTAGGTTGGGGGGAGGGGTTTTATGCGATGGAGTTTCCCCACAC
TGAGTGGGTGGAGACTGAAGTTAGGCCAGCTTGGCACTTGATGTAATTCTCCTTGGAATTTGCCCTTTTT
GAGTTTGGATCTTGGTTCATTCTCAAGCCTCAGACAGTGGTTCAAAGTTTTTTTCTTCCATTTCAGGTGT
CGTGACGTACGGCCACCATGACCGAGTACAAGCCCACGGTGCGCCTCGCCACCCGCGACGACGTCCCCAG
GGCCGTACGCACCCTCGCCGCCGCGTTCGCCGACTACCCCGCCACGCGCCACACCGTCGATCCGGACCGC
CACATCGAGCGGGTCACCGAGCTGCAAGAACTCTTCCTCACGCGCGTCGGGCTCGACATCGGCAAGGTGT
GGGTCGCGGACGACGGCGCCGCCGTGGCGGTCTGGACCACGCCGGAGAGCGTCGAAGCGGGGGCGGTGTT
CGCCGAGATCGGCCCGCGCATGGCCGAGTTGAGCGGTTCCCGGCTGGCCGCGCAGCAACAGATGGAAGGC
CTCCTGGCGCCGCACCGGCCCAAGGAGCCCGCGTGGTTCCTGGCCACCGTCGGAGTCTCGCCCGACCACC
AGGGCAAGGGTCTGGGCAGCGCCGTCGTGCTCCCCGGAGTGGAGGCGGCCGAGCGCGCCGGGGTGCCCGC
CTTCCTGGAGACCTCCGCGCCCCGCAACCTCCCCTTCTACGAGCGGCTCGGCTTCACCGTCACCGCCGAC
GTCGAGGTGCCCGAAGGACCGCGCACCTGGTGCATGACCCGCAAGCCCGGTGCCTGAACGCGTTAAGTCG
ACAATCAACCTCTGGATTACAAAATTTGTGAAAGATTGACTGGTATTCTTAACTATGTTGCTCCTTTTAC
GCTATGTGGATACGCTGCTTTAATGCCTTTGTATCATGCTATTGCTTCCCGTATGGCTTTCATTTTCTCC
TCCTTGTATAAATCCTGGTTGCTGTCTCTTTATGAGGAGTTGTGGCCCGTTGTCAGGCAACGTGGCGTGG
TGTGCACTGTGTTTGCTGACGCAACCCCCACTGGTTGGGGCATTGCCACCACCTGTCAGCTCCTTTCCGG
GACTTTCGCTTTCCCCCTCCCTATTGCCACGGCGGAACTCATCGCCGCCTGCCTTGCCCGCTGCTGGACA
GGGGCTCGGCTGTTGGGCACTGACAATTCCGTGGTGTTGTCGGGGAAATCATCGTCCTTTCCTTGGCTGC
TCGCCTGTGTTGCCACCTGGATTCTGCGCGGGACGTCCTTCTGCTACGTCCCTTCGGCCCTCAATCCAGC
GGACCTTCCTTCCCGCGGCCTGCTGCCGGCTCTGCGGCCTCTTCCGCGTCTTCGCCTTCGCCCTCAGACG
AGTCGGATCTCCCTTTGGGCCGCCTCCCCGCGTCGACTTTAAGACCAATGACTTACAAGGCAGCTGTAGA
TCTTAGCCACTTTTTAAAAGAAAAGGGGGGACTGGAAGGGCTAATTCACTCCCAACGAAGACAAGATCTG
CTTTTTGCTTGTACTGGGTCTCTCTGGTTAGACCAGATCTGAGCCTGGGAGCTCTCTGGCTAACTAGGGA
ACCCACTGCTTAAGCCTCAATAAAGCTTGCCTTGAGTGCTTCAAGTAGTGTGTGCCCGTCTGTTGTGTGA
CTCTGGTAACTAGAGATCCCTCAGACCCTTTTAGTCAGTGTGGAAAATCTCTAGCAGTACGTATAGTAGT
TCATGTCATCTTATTATTCAGTATTTATAACTTGCAAAGAAATGAATATCAGAGAGTGAGAGGAACTTGT
TTATTGCAGCTTATAATGGTTACAAATAAAGCAATAGCATCACAAATTTCACAAATAAAGCATTTTTTTC
ACTGCATTCTAGTTGTGGTTTGTCCAAACTCATCAATGTATCTTATCATGTCTGGCTCTAGCTATCCCGC
CCCTAACTCCGCCCATCCCGCCCCTAACTCCGCCCAGTTCCGCCCATTCTCCGCCCCATGGCTGACTAAT
TTTTTTTATTTATGCAGAGGCCGAGGCCGCCTCGGCCTCTGAGCTATTCCAGAAGTAGTGAGGAGGCTTT
TTTGGAGGCCTAGGGACGTACCCAATTCGCCCTATAGTGAGTCGTATTACGCGCGCTCACTGGCCGTCGT
TTTACAACGTCGTGACTGGGAAAACCCTGGCGTTACCCAACTTAATCGCCTTGCAGCACATCCCCCTTTC
GCCAGCTGGCGTAATAGCGAAGAGGCCCGCACCGATCGCCCTTCCCAACAGTTGCGCAGCCTGAATGGCG
AATGGG
[124 nt withheld, positions 3367-3490]
C
[91 nt withheld, positions 3492-3582]
A
[49 nt withheld, positions 3584-3632]
CCTTTGACGTTGGAGTCCACGTTCTTT
[37 nt withheld, positions 3660-3696]
ACCCTATCTCGGTCTATTCTTTTGATTTATAAGGGATTTTGCCGATTTCGGCCTATTGGTTAAAAAATGA
GCTGATTTAACAAAAATTTAACGCGAATTTTAACAAAATATTAACGCTTACAATTTAGGTGGCACTTTTC
GGGGAAATGTGCGCGGAACCCCTATTTGTTTATTTTTCTAAATACATTCAAATATGTATCCGCTCATGAG
ACAATAACCCTGATAAATGCTTCAATAATATTGAAAAAGGAAGAGTATGAGTATTCAACATTTCCGTGTC
GCCCTTATTCCCTTTTTTGCGGCATTTTGCCTTCCTGTTTTTGCTCACCCAGAAACGCTGGTGAAAGTAA
AAGATGCTGAAGATCAGTTGGGTGCACGAGTGGGTTACATCGAACTGGATCTCAACAGCGGTAAGATCCT
TGAGAGTTTTCGCCCCGAAGAACGTTTTCCAATGATGAGCACTTTTAAAGTTCTGCTATGTGGCGCGGTA
TTATCCCGTATTGACGCCGGGCAAGAGCAACTCGGTCGCCGCATACACTATTCTCAGAATGACTTGGTTG
AGTACTCACCAGTCACAGAAAAGCATCTTACGGATGGCATGACAGTAAGAGAATTATGCAGTGCTGCCAT
AACCATGAGTGATAACACTGCGGCCAACTTACTTCTGACAACGATCGGAGGACCGAAGGAGCTAACCGCT
TTTTTGCACAACATGGGGGATCATGTAACTCGCCTTGATCGTTGGGAACCGGAGCTGAATGAAGCCATAC
CAAACGACGAGCGTGACACCACGATGCCTGTAGCAATGGCAACAACGTTGCGCAAACTATTAACTGGCGA
ACTACTTACTCTAGCTTCCCGGCAACAATTAATAGACTGGATGGAGGCGGATAAAGTTGCAGGACCACTT
CTGCGCTCGGCCCTTCCGGCTGGCTGGTTTATTGCTGATAAATCTGGAGCCGGTGAGCGTGGGTCTCGCG
GTATCATTGCAGCACTGGGGCCAGATGGTAAGCCCTCCCGTATCGTAGTTATCTACACGACGGGGAGTCA
GGCAACTATGGATGAACGAAATAGACAGATCGCTGAGATAGGTGCCTCACTGATTAAGCATTGGTAACTG
TCAGACCAAGTTTACTCATATATACTTTAGATTGATTTAAAACTTCATTTTTAATTTAAAAGGATCTAGG
TGAAGATCCTTTTTGATAATCTCATGACCAAAATCCCTTAACGTGAGTTTTCGTTCCACTGAGCGTCAGA
CCCCGTAGAAAAGATCAAAGGATCTTCTTGAGATCCTTTTTTTCTGCGCGTAATCTGCTGCTTGCAAACA
AAAAAACCACCGCTACCAGCGGTGGTTTGTTTGCCGGATCAAGAGCTACCAACTCTTTTTCCGAAGGTAA
CTGGCTTCAGCAGAGCGCAGATACCAAATACTGTTCTTCTAGTGTAGCCGTAGTTAGGCCACCACTTCAA
GAACTCTGTAGCACCGCCTACATACCTCGCTCTGCTAATCCTGTTACCAGTGGCTGCTGCCAGTGGCGAT
AAGTCGTGTCTTACCGGGTTGGACTCAAGACGATAGTTACCGGATAAGGCGCAGCGGTCGGGCTGAACGG
GGGGTTCGTGCACACAGCCCAGCTTGGAGCGAACGACCTACACCGAACTGAGATACCTACAGCGTGAGCT
ATGAGAAAGCGCCACGCTTCCCGAAGGGAGAAAGGCGGACAGGTATCCGGTAAGCGGCAGGGTCGGAACA
GGAGAGCGCACGAGGGAGCTTCCAGGGGGAAACGCCTGGTATCTTTATAGTCCTGTCGGGTTTCGCCACC
TCTGACTTGAGCGTCGATTTTTGTGATGCTCGTCAGGGGGGCGGAGCCTATGGAAAAACGCCAGCAACGC
GGCCTTTTTACGGTTCCTGGCCTTTTGCTGGCCTTTTGCTCACATGTTCTTTCCTGCGTTATCCCCTGAT
TCTGTGGATAACCGTATTACCGCCTTTGAGTGAGCTGATACCGCTCGCCGCAGCCGAACGACCGAGCGCA
GCGAGTCAGTGAGCGAGGAAGCGGAAGAGCGCCCAATACGCAAACCGCCTCTCCCCGCGCGTTGGCCGAT
TCATTAATGCAGCTGGCACGACAGGTTTCCCGACTGGAAAGCGGGCAGTGAGCGCAACGCAATTAATGTG
AGTTAGCTCACTCATTAGGCACCCCAGGCTTTACACTTTATGCTTCCGGCTCGTATGTTGTGTGGAATTG
TGAGCGGATAACAATTTCACACAGGAAACAGCTATGACCATGATTACGCCAAGCGCGCAATTAACCCTCA
CTAAAGGGAACAAAAGCTGGAGCTGCAAGCTTAATGTAGTCTTATGCAATACTCTTGTAGTCTTGCAACA
TGGTAACGATGAGTTAGCAACATGCCTTACAAGGAGAGAAAAAGCACCGTGCATGCCGATTGGTGGAAGT
AAGGTGGTACGATCGTGCCTTATTAGGAAGGCAACAGACGGGTCTGACATGGATTGGACGAACCACTGAA
TTGCCGCATTGCAGAGATATTGTATTTAAGTGCCTAGCTCGATACATAAACGGGTCTCTCTGGTTAGACC
AGATCTGAGCCTGGGAGCTCTCTGGCTAACTAGGGAACCCACTGCTTAAGCCTCAATAAAGCTTGCCTTG
AGTGCTTCAAGTAGTGTGTGCCCGTCTGTTGTGTGACTCTGGTAACTAGAGATCCCTCAGACCCTTTTAG
TCAGTGTGGAAAATCTCTAGCAGTGGCGCCCGAACAGGGACTTGAAAGCGAAAGGGAAACCAGAGGAGCT
CTCTCGACGCAGGACTCGGCTTGCTGAAGCGCGCACGGCAAGAGGCGAGGGGCGGCGACTGGTGAGTACG
CCAAAAATTTTGACTAGCGGAGGCTAGAAGGAGAGAGATGGGTGCGAGAGCGTCAGTATTAAGCGGGGGA
GAATTAGATCGCGATGGGAAAAAATTCGGTTAAGGCCAGGGGGAAAGAAAAAATATAAATTAAAACATAT
AGTATGGGCAAGCAGGGAGCTAGAACGATTCGCAGTTAATCCTGGCCTGTTAGAAACATCAGAAGGCTGT
AGACAAATACTGGGACAGCTACAACCATCCCTTCAGACAGGATCAGAAGAACTTAGATCATTATATAATA
CAGTAGCAACCCTCTATTGTGTGCATCAAAGGATAGAGATAAAAGACACCAAGGAAGCTTTAGACAAGAT
AGAGGAAGAGCAAAACAAAAGTAAGACCACCGCACAGCAAGCGGCCGCTGATCTTCAGACCTGGAGGAGG
AGATATGAGGGACAATTGGAGAAGTGAATTATATAAATATAAAGTAGTAAAAATTGAACCATTAGGAGTA
GCACCCACCAAGGCAAAGAGAAGAGTGGTGCAGAGAGAAAAAAGAGCAGTGGGAATAGGAGCTTTGTTCC
TTGGGTTCTTGGGAGCAGCAGGAAGCACTATGGGCGCAGCGTCAATGACGCTGACGGTACAGGCCAGACA
ATTATTGTCTGGTATAGTGCAGCAGCAGAACAATTTGCTGAGGGCTATTGAGGCGCAACAGCATCTGTTG
CAACTCACAGTCTGGGGCATCAAGCAGCTCCAGGCAAGAATCCTGGCTGTGGAAAGATACCTAAAGGATC
AACAGCTCCTGGGGATTTGGGGTTGCTCTGGAAAACTCATTTGCACCACTGCTGTGCCTTGGAATGCTAG
TTGGAGTAATAAATCTCTGGAACAGATTTGGAATCACACGACCTGGATGGAGTGGGACAGAGAAATTAAC
AATTACACAAGCTTAATACACTCCTTAATTGAAGAATCGCAAAACCAGCAAGAAAAGAATGAACAAGAAT
TATTGGAATTAGATAAATGGGCAAGTTTGTGGAATTGGTTTAACATAACAAATTGGCTGTGGTATATAAA
ATTATTCATAATGATAGTAGGAGGCTTGGTAGGTTTAAGAATAGTTTTTGCTGTACTTTCTATAGTGAAT
AGAGTTAGGCAGGGATATTCACCATTATCGTTTCAGACCCACCTCCCAACCCCGAGGGGACCCAGAGAGG
GCCTATTTCCCATGATTCCTTCATATTTGCATATACGATACAAGGCTGTTAGAGAGATAATTAGAATTAA
TTTGACTGTAAACACAAAGATATTAGTACAAAATACGTGACGTAGAAAGTAATAATTTCTTGGGTAGTTT
GCAGTTTTAAAATTATGTTTTAAAATGGACTATCATATGCTTACCGTAACTTGAAAGTATTTCGATTTCT
TGGCTTTATATATCTTGTGGAAAGGACGAAACACCGGGCTCCCAGCAAAGCATCAGGTTTTAGAGCTAGA
AATAGCAAGTTAAAATAAGGCTAGTCCGTTATCAACTTGAAAAAGTGGCACCGAGTCGGTGCTTTTTTAA
GCTTGGCGTAACTAGATCTTGAGACAAATGGCAGTATTCATCCACAATTTTAAAAGAAAAGGGGGGATTG
GGGGGTACAGTGCAGGGGAAAGAATAGTAGACATAATAGCAACAGACATACAAACTAAAGAATTACAAAA
ACAAATTACAAAAATTCAAAATTTTCGGGTTTATTACAGGGACAGCAGAGATCCACTTTGGCGCCGGCTC
GAGGGGG
Features (pLannotate 1.2.2; 29 found; start..end, strand, type, name):
     14..80      +  CDS            small t antigen (fragment): SV40 (simian virus 40) small t antigen
    106..317     +  promoter       EF-1α core promoter: core promoter for human elongation factor EF-1α
    318..1256    +  intron         EF-1α intron A: intron upstream of the start codon of human EF-1α
   1278..1877    +  CDS            PuroR (fragment): puromycin N-acetyltransferase; pac from Streptomyces; confers resistance to puromycin
   1893..2481    +  misc_feature   WPRE: woodchuck hepatitis virus posttranscriptional regulatory element
   2532..2551    +  misc_feature   cPPT/CTS (fragment): central polypurine tract and central termination sequence of HIV-1
   2553..2786    +  LTR            3' LTR (ΔU3): self-inactivating 3' long terminal repeat (LTR) from HIV-1
   2864..2985    +  polyA_signal   SV40 poly(A) signal: SV40 polyadenylation signal
   3025..3160    +  rep_origin     SV40 ori: SV40 origin of replication
   3181..3199    -  promoter       T7 promoter: promoter for bacteriophage T7 RNA polymerase
   3207..3362    +  CDS            lacZα (fragment): LacZα fragment of β-galactosidase; lacZ fragment
   3367..3795    +  rep_origin     f1 ori (sequence partly withheld): f1 bacteriophage origin of replication; arrow indicates direction of (+) strand synthesis
   3848..3952    +  promoter       AmpR promoter: bla
   3953..4813    +  CDS            AmpR: β-lactamase; bla; confers resistance to ampicillin, carbenicillin, and related antibiotics
   4984..5572    +  rep_origin     ori: high-copy-number ColE1/pMB1/pBR322/pUC origin of replication
   5755..5847    +  CDS            lacI (fragment): lac repressor; lacI; The lac repressor binds to the lac operator to inhibit transcription in E. coli. This inhibition can be relieved by adding lactose or isopropyl-β-D-thiogalactopyranoside (IPTG).
   5860..5881    +  protein_bind   CAP binding site: CAP binding activates transcription in the presence of cAMP. E. coli catabolite activator protein
   5896..5926    +  promoter       lac promoter: promoter for the E. coli lac operon
   5934..5950    +  protein_bind   lac operator: The lac repressor binds to the lac operator to inhibit transcription in E. coli. This inhibition can be relieved by adding lactose or isopropyl-β-D-thiogalactopyranoside (IPTG). lac repressor encoded by lacI
   5995..6013    +  promoter       T3 promoter: promoter for bacteriophage T3 RNA polymerase
   6041..6267    +  promoter       RSV promoter: Rous sarcoma virus enhancer/promoter
   6268..6448    +  LTR            5' LTR (truncated): truncated 5' long terminal repeat (LTR) from HIV-1
   6495..6620    +  misc_feature   HIV-1 Ψ: packaging signal of human immunodeficiency virus type 1
   6604..6967    +  CDS            HIV-1 gag (fragment): gag protein from human immunodeficiency virus 1; gag
   7113..7346    +  misc_feature   RRE: The Rev response element (RRE) of HIV-1 allows for Rev-dependent mRNA export from the nucleus to the cytoplasm.
   7723..7749    +  CDS            Rev (fragment): human immunodeficiency virus 1 (HIV-1) Rev protein; rev; enhances nuclear export of unspliced and incompletely spliced viral mRNAs
   7753..7993    +  promoter       U6 promoter: RNA polymerase III promoter for human U6 snRNA
   8023..8098    +  misc_RNA       gRNA scaffold: guide RNA scaffold for the Streptococcus pyogenes CRISPR/Cas9 system
   8154..8271    +  misc_feature   cPPT/CTS: central polypurine tract and central termination sequence of HIV-1
