[The description below was written by a language model from this plasmid's Addgene catalogue record and pLannotate feature annotations shown in this document.]
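Description:
CDK15 gRNA (BRDN0001145059) is a third-generation lentiviral guide RNA plasmid built on the lentiGuide-Puro backbone and designed to target human CDK15 (also known as ALS2CR7, PFTAIRE2 or PFTK2), with the guide chosen to match several CDK15 reference transcripts. It is propagated in E. coli as a high-copy plasmid through a ColE1/pUC-type origin with ampicillin selection from the β-lactamase gene. The backbone also carries an f1 origin, an SV40 origin and poly(A) signal, and remnants of lac and phage promoter sequences.

The lentiviral transfer cassette begins with an RSV promoter fused to a truncated HIV-1 5' LTR, which makes genomic RNA production in packaging cells Tat-independent. This is followed by the Ψ packaging signal with a gag fragment, the Rev response element for Rev-dependent nuclear export, and a cPPT/CTS that aids nuclear import of the viral genome. A ΔU3 self-inactivating 3' LTR closes the cassette.

Within this unit, a human U6 RNA polymerase III promoter drives the CDK15-specific spacer joined to the Streptococcus pyogenes Cas9 gRNA scaffold. A separate EF-1α core promoter with its intron A expresses puromycin N-acetyltransferase, allowing selection of transduced mammalian cells, and a WPRE downstream enhances transcript expression.

The plasmid does not encode Cas9. It is meant to be used with a separate Cas9 vector such as lentiCas9-Blast or in cells that already express Cas9. It belongs to a human kinome gRNA collection and is suited to CRISPR-mediated disruption of CDK15 in human cells.
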