Addgene plasmid #76483: CDK15 gRNA (BRDN0001145059)
Purpose: 3rd generation lentiviral gRNA plasmid targeting human CDK15
Depositing lab: John Doench & David Root. Depositing organization: Broad Institute. Publication: Optimized sgRNA design to maximize activity and minimize off-target effects of CRISPR-Cas9. Doench JG, Fusi N, Sullender M, Hegde M, Vaimberg EW, Donovan KF, Smith I, Tothova Z, Wilen C, Orchard R, Virgin HW, Listgarten J, Root DE. Nat Biotechnol. 2016 Jan 18. doi: 10.1038/nbt.3437. PubMed 26780180.
Backbone
  Vector backbone: lentiGuide-Puro
  Backbone manufacturer: Zhang Lab (Addgene plasmid # 52963)
  Vector type: Mammalian Expression, Lentiviral, CRISPR
  Selectable markers: Puromycin
Growth in bacteria
  Bacterial resistance: Ampicillin, 100 μg/mL
  Growth temperature: 37°C
  Growth strain: DH5alpha
  Copy number: High Copy
Gene/Insert
  Gene/Insert name: CDK15 (alt names: CDK15; NM_001261435.1)
  gRNA/shRNA sequence: GGCTCCCAGCAAAGCATCAG
  Species: H. sapiens (human)
  Entrez Gene: CDK15 (a.k.a. ALS2CR7, PFTAIRE2, PFTK2)
  Promoter: hU6
  Cloning method: Unknown
  Sequencing primers: 5′ U6-F; 3′ pS2-R
Terms and licenses: Academic/Nonprofit Terms; Industry Terms: Not Available to Industry
Depositor comments: The gRNA was designed to target the following Genbank reference sequence(s): NM_001261435.1,NM_001261436.1,NM_139158.2. Note that this plasmid does NOT contain Cas9. It should be used in conjunction with lentiCas9-Blast (Addgene #52962) or otherwise with cell lines already expressing Cas9. Browse the full kinome gRNA library at http://www.addgene.org/pooled-library/broadgpp-human-kinome/ or visit http://www.broadinstitute.org/rnai/public/ for detailed protocols and information.
How to cite: CDK15 gRNA (BRDN0001145059) was a gift from John Doench & David Root (Addgene plasmid # 76483 ; http://n2t.net/addgene:76483 ; RRID:Addgene_76483)
