>Addgene plasmid #76483 | CDK15 gRNA (BRDN0001145059) | depositor partial sequence | sequence record 143943 | Target Sequence
GGCTCCCAGCAAAGCATCAG
