>Addgene plasmid #76483 | CDK15 gRNA (BRDN0001145059) | addgene partial sequence | sequence record 185925 | hU6-F
AGAAAGTAATAATTTCTTGGGTAGTTTGCAGTTTTAAAATTATGTTTTAAAATGGACTATCATATGCTTA
CCGTAACTTGAAAGTATTTCGATTTCTTGGCTTTATATATCTTGTGGAAAGGACGAAACACCGGGCTCCC
AGCAAAGCATCAGGTTTTAGAGCTAGAAATAGCAAGTTAAAATAAGGCTAGTCCGTTATCAACTTGAAAA
AGTGGCACCGAGTCGGTGCTTTTTTAAGCTTGGCGTAACTAGATCTTGAGACAAATGGCAGTATTCATCC
ACAATTTTAAAAGAAAAGGGGGGATTGGGGGGTACAGTGCAGGGGAAAGAATAGTAGACATAATAGCAAC
AGACATACAAACTAAAGAATTACAAAAACAAATTACAAAAATTCAAAATTTTCGGGTTTATTACAGGGAC
AGCAGAGATCCACTTTGGCGCCGGCTCGAGGGGGCCCGGGTGCAAAGATGGATAAAGTTTTAAACAGAGA
GGAATCTTTGCAGCTAATGGACCTTCTAGGTCTTGAAAGGAGTGGGAATTGGCTCCGGTGCCCGTCAGTG
GGCAGAGCGC
